>Addgene plasmid #169710 | pGBK CUP1 Empty | addgene full sequence | sequence record 335105 | Addgene NGS Result
CTAGTTAGAAAAAGACATTTTTGCTGTCAGTCACTGTCAAGAGATTCTTTTGCTGGCATTTCTTCTAGAA
GCAAAAAGAGCGATGCGTCTTTTCCGCTGAACCGTTCCAGCAAAAAAGACTACCAACGCAATATGGATTG
TCAGAATCATATAAAAGAGAAGCAAATAACTCCTTGTCTTGTATCAATTGCATTATAATATCTTCTTGTT
AGTGCAATATCATATAGAAGTCATCGAAATAGATATTAAGAAAAACAAACTGTCCAAGCTTGAAGCAAGC
CTCCTGAAAGATGAAGCTACTGTCTTCTATCGAACAAGCATGCGATATTTGCCGACTTAAAAAGCTCAAG
TGCTCCAAAGAAAAACCGAAGTGCGCCAAGTGTCTGAAGAACAACTGGGAGTGTCGCTACTCTCCCAAAA
CCAAAAGGTCTCCGCTGACTAGGGCACATCTGACAGAAGTGGAATCAAGGCTAGAAAGACTGGAACAGCT
ATTTCTACTGATTTTTCCTCGAGAAGACCTTGACATGATTTTGAAAATGGATTCTTTACAGGATATAAAA
GCATTGTTAACAGGATTATTTGTACAAGATAATGTGAATAAAGATGCCGTCACAGATAGATTGGCTTCAG
TGGAGACTGATATGCCTCTAACATTGAGACAGCATAGAATAAGTGCGACATCATCATCGGAAGAGAGTAG
TAACAAAGGTCAAAGACAGTTGACTGTATCGCCGGAATTTGTAATACGACTCACTATAGGGCGAGCCGCC
ATCATGGAGGAGCAGAAGCTGATCTCAGAGGAGGACCTGCATATGGCCATGGAGGCCGAATTCCCGGGGA
TCCGTCGACCTGCAGCGGCCGCATAACTAGCATAACCCCTTGGGGCCTCTAAACGGGTCTTGAGGGGTTT
TTTGCGCGCTTGCAGCCAAGCTAATTCCGGGCGAATTTCTTATGATTTATGATTTTTATTATTAAATAAG
TTATAAAAAAAATAAGTGTATACAAATTTTAAAGTGACTCTTAGGTTTTAAAACGAAAATTCTTATTCTT
GAGTAACTCTTTCCTGTAGGTCAGGTTGCTTTCTCAGGTATAGCATGAGGTCGCTCTTATTGACCACACC
TCTACCGGCATGCAAGCTTGGCGTAATCATGGTCATAGCTGTTTCCTGTGTGAAATTGTTATCCGCTCAC
AATTCCACACAACATACGAGCCGGAAGCATAAAGTGTAAAGCCTGGGGTGCCTAATGAGTGAGCTAACTC
ACATTAATTGCGTTGCGCTCACTGCCCGCTTTCCAGTCGGGAAACCTGTCGTGCCAGCTGCATTAATGAA
TCGGCCAACGCGCGGGGAGAGGCGGTTTGCGTATTGGGCGCTCTTCCGCTTCCTCGCTCACTGACTCGCT
GCGCTCGGTCGTTCGGCTGCGGCGAGCGGTATCAGCTCACTCAAAGGCGGTAATACGGTTATCCACAGAA
TCAGGGGATAACGCAGGAAAGAACATGTGAGCAAAAGGCCAGCAAAAGGCCAGGAACCGTAAAAAGGCCG
CGTTGCTGGCGTTTTTCCATAGGCTCCGCCCCCCTGACGAGCATCACAAAAATCGACGCTCAAGTCAGAG
GTGGCGAAACCCGACAGGACTATAAAGATACCAGGCGTTTCCCCCTGGAAGCTCCCTCGTGCGCTCTCCT
GTTCCGACCCTGCCGCTTACCGGATACCTGTCCGCCTTTCTCCCTTCGGGAAGCGTGGCGCTTTCTCATA
GCTCACGCTGTAGGTATCTCAGTTCGGTGTAGGTCGTTCGCTCCAAGCTGGGCTGTGTGCACGAACCCCC
CGTTCAGCCCGACCGCTGCGCCTTATCCGGTAACTATCGTCTTGAGTCCAACCCGGTAAGACACGACTTA
TCGCCACTGGCAGCAGCCACTGGTAACAGGATTAGCAGAGCGAGGTATGTAGGCGGTGCTACAGAGTTCT
TGAAGTGGTGGCCTAACTACGGCTACACTAGAAGAACAGTATTTGGTATCTGCGCTCTGCTGAAGCCAGT
TACCTTCGGAAAAAGAGTTGGTAGCTCTTGATCCGGCAAACAAACCACCGCTGGTAGCGGTGGTTTTTTT
GTTTGCAAGCAGCAGATTACGCGCAGAAAAAAAGGATCTCAAGAAGATCCTTTGATCTTTTCTACGGGGT
CTGACGCTCAGTGGAACGAAAACTCACGTTAAGGGATTTTGGTCATGAGATTATCAAAAAGGATCTTCAC
CTAGATCCTTTTAAATTAAAAATGAAGTTTTAAATCAATCTAAAGTATATATGAGTAACCTGAGGCTATG
GCAGGGCCTGCCGCCCCGACGTTGGCTGCGAGCCCTGGGCCTTCACCCGAACTTGGGGGGTGGGGTGGGG
AAAAGGAAGAAACGCGGGCGTATTGGCCCCAATGGGGTCTCGGTGGGGTATCGACAGAGTGCCAGCCCTG
GGACCGAACCCCGCGTTTATGAACAAACGACCCAACACCGTGCGTTTTATTCTGTCTTTTTATTGCCGTC
ATAGCGCGGGTTCCTTCCGGTATTGTCTCCTTCCGTGTTTCAGTTAGCCTCCCCCTAGGGTGGGCGAAGA
ACTCCAGCATGAGATCCCCGCGCTGGAGGATCATCCAGCCGGCGTCCCGGAAAACGATTCCGAAGCCCAA
CCTTTCATAGAAGGCGGCGGTGGAATCGAAATCTCGTGATGGCAGGTTGGGCGTCGCTTGGTCGGTCATT
TCGAACCCCAGAGTCCCGCTCAGAAGAACTCGTCAAGAAGGCGATAGAAGGCGATGCGCTGCGAATCGGG
AGCGGCGATACCGTAAAGCACGAGGAAGCGGTCAGCCCATTCGCCGCCAAGCTCTTCAGCAATATCACGG
GTAGCCAACGCTATGTCCTGATAGCGGTCCGCCACACCCAGCCGGCCACAGTCGATGAATCCAGAAAAGC
GGCCATTTTCCACCATGATATTCGGCAAGCAGGCATCGCCATGAGTCACGACGAGATCCTCGCCGTCGGG
CATGCTCGCCTTGAGCCTGGCGAACAGTTCGGCTGGCGCGAGCCCCTGATGCTCTTCGTCCAGATCATCC
TGATCGACAAGACCGGCTTCCATCCGAGTACGTGCTCGCTCGATGCGATGTTTCGCTTGGTGGTCGAATG
GGCAGGTAGCCGGATCAAGCGTATGCAGCCGCCGCATTGCATCAGCCATGATGGATACTTTCTCGGCAGG
AGCAAGGTGAGATGACAGGAGATCCTGCCCCGGCACTTCGCCCAATAGCAGCCAGTCCCTTCCCGCTTCA
GTGACAACGTCGAGCACAGCTGCGCAAGGAACGCCCGTCGTGGCCAGCCACGATAGCCGCGCTGCCTCGT
CTTGCAGTTCATTCAGGGCACCGGACAGGTCGGTCTTGACAAAAAGAACCGGGCGCCCCTGCGCTGACAG
CCGGAACACGGCGGCATCAGAGCAGCCGATTGTCTGTTGTGCCCAGTCATAGCCGAATAGCCTCTCCACC
CAAGCGGCCGGAGAACCTGCGTGCAATCCATCTTGTTCAATCATACTCTTCCTTTTTCAATATTATTGAA
GCATTTATCAGGGTTATTGTCTCATGAGCGGATACATATTTGAATGTATTTAGAAAAATAAACAAATAGG
GGTTCCGCGCACATTTCCCCGAAAAGTGCCACCTGAACGAAGCATCTGTGCTTCATTTTGTAGAACAAAA
ATGCAACGCGAGAGCGCTAATTTTTCAAACAAAGAATCTGAGCTGCATTTTTACAGAACAGAAATGCAAC
GCGAAAGCGCTATTTTACCAACGAAGAATCTGTGCTTCATTTTTGTAAAACAAAAATGCAACGCGAGAGC
GCTAATTTTTCAAACAAAGAATCTGAGCTGCATTTTTACAGAACAGAAATGCAACGCGAGAGCGCTATTT
TACCAACAAAGAATCTATACTTCTTTTTTGTTCTACAAAAATGCATCCCGAGAGCGCTATTTTTCTAACA
AAGCATCTTAGATTACTTTTTTTCTCCTTTGTGCGCTCTATAATGCAGTCTCTTGATAACTTTTTGCACT
GTAGGTCCGTTAAGGTTAGAAGAAGGCTACTTTGGTGTCTATTTTCTCTTCCATAAAAAAAGCCTGACTC
CACTTCCCGCGTTTACTGATTACTAGCGAAGCTGCGGGTGCATTTTTTCAAGATAAAGGCATCCCCGATT
ATATTCTATACCGATGTGGATTGCGCATACTTTGTGAACAGAAAGTGATAGCGTTGATGATTCTTCATTG
GTCAGAAAATTATGAACGGTTTCTTCTATTTTGTCTCTATATACTACGTATAGGAAATGTTTACATTTTC
GTATTGTTTTCGATTCACTCTATGAATAGTTCTTACTACAATTTTTTTGTCTAAAGAGTAATACTAGAGA
TAAACATAAAAAATGTAGAGGTCGAGTTTAGATGCAAGTTCAAGGAGCGAAAGGTGGATGGGTAGGTTAT
ATAGGGATATAGCACAGAGATATATAGCAAAGAGATACTTTTGAGCAATGTTTGTGGAAGCGGTATTCGC
AATATTTTAGTAGCTCGTTACAGTCCGGTGCGTTTTTGGTTTTTTGAAAGTGCGTCTTCAGAGCGCTTTT
GGTTTTCAAAAGCGCTCTGAAGTTCCTATACTTTCTAGAGAATAGGAACTTCGGAATAGGAACTTCAAAG
CGTTTCCGAAAACGAGCGCTTCCGAAAATGCAACGCGAGCTGCGCACATACAGCTCACTGTTCACGTCGC
ACCTATATCTGCGTGTTGCCTGTATATATATATACATGAGAAGAACGGCATAGTGCGTGTTTATGCTTAA
ATGCGTACTTATATGCGTCTATTTATGTAGGATGAAAGGTAGTCTAGTACCTCCTGTGATATTATCCCAT
TCCATGCGGGGTATCGTATGCTTCCTTCAGCACTACCCTTTAGCTGTTCTATATGCTGCCACTCCTCAAT
TGGATTAGTCTCATCCTTCAATGCTATCATTTCCTTTGATATTGGATCATACTAAGAAACCATTATTATC
ATGACATTAACCTATAAAAATAGGCGTATCACGAGGCCCTTTCGTCTCGCGCGTTTCGGTGATGACGGTG
AAAACCTCTGACACATGCAGCTCCCGGAGACGGTCACAGCTTGTCTGTAAGCGGATGCCGGGAGCAGACA
AGCCCGTCAGGGCGCGTCAGCGGGTGTTGGCGGGTGTCGGGGCTGGCTTAACTATGCGGCATCAGAGCAG
ATTGTACTGAGAGTGCACCATAGATCAACGACATTACTATATATATAATATAGGAAGCATTTAATAGAAC
AGCATCGTAATATATGTGTACTTTGCAGTTATGACGCCAGATGGCAGTAGTGGAAGATATTCTTTATTGA
AAAATAGCTTGTCACCTTACGTACAATCTTGATCCGGAGCTTTTCTTTTTTTGCCGATTAAGAATTAATT
CGGTCGAAAAAAGAAAAGGAGAGGGCCAAGAGGGAGGGCATTGGTGACTATTGAGCACGTGAGTATACGT
GATTAAGCACACAAAGGCAGCTTGGAGTATGTCTGTTATTAATTTCACAGGTAGTTCTGGTCCATTGGTG
AAAGTTTGCGGCTTGCAGAGCACAGAGGCCGCAGAATGTGCTCTAGATTCCGATGCTGACTTGCTGGGTA
TTATATGTGTGCCCAATAGAAAGAGAACAATTGACCCGGTTATTGCAAGGAAAATTTCAAGTCTTGTAAA
AGCATATAAAAATAGTTCAGGCACTCCGAAATACTTGGTTGGCGTGTTTCGTAATCAACCTAAGGAGGAT
GTTTTGGCTCTGGTCAATGATTACGGCATTGATATCGTCCAACTGCATGGAGATGAGTCGTGGCAAGAAT
ACCAAGAGTTCCTCGGTTTGCCAGTTATTAAAAGACTCGTATTTCCAAAAGACTGCAACATACTACTCAG
TGCAGCTTCACAGAAACCTCATTCGTTTATTCCCTTGTTTGATTCAGAAGCAGGTGGGACAGGTGAACTT
TTGGATTGGAACTCGATTTCTGACTGGGTTGGAAGGCAAGAGAGCCCCGAAAGCTTACATTTTATGTTAG
CTGGTGGACTGACGCCAGAAAATGTTGGTGATGCGCTTAGATTAAATGGCGTTATTGGTGTTGATGTAAG
CGGAGGTGTGGAGACAAATGGTGTAAAAGACTCTAACAAAATAGCAAATTTCGTCAAAAATGCTAAGAAA
TAGGTTATTACTGAGTAGTATTTATTTAAGTATTGTTTGTGCACTTGCCGATCTATGCGGTGTGAAATAC
CGCACAGATGCGTAAGGAGAAAATACCGCATCAGGAAATTGTAAGCGTTAATATTTTGTTAAAATTCGCG
TTAAATTTTTGTTAAATCAGCTCATTTTTTAACCAATAGGCCGAAATCGGCAAAATCCCTTATAAATCAA
AAGAATAGACCGAGATAGGGT
[37 nt withheld, positions 6462-6498]
AAAGAACGTGGACTCCAACGTCAAAGG
[49 nt withheld, positions 6526-6574]
T
[91 nt withheld, positions 6576-6666]
G
[124 nt withheld, positions 6668-6791]
CCATTCGCCATTCAGGCTGCGCAACTGTTGGGAAGGGCGATCGGTGCGGGCCTCTTCGCTATTACGCCAG
ATCCCATTACCGACATTTGGGCGCTATACGTGCATAAGTTCATGTATGTATCTGTATTTAAAACACTTTT
GTATTATTTTTCCTCATATATGTGTATAGGTTTATACGGATGATTTAATTATTACTTCACCACCCTTTAT
TTCAGGCTGATATCTTAGCCTTGTTA
Features (pLannotate 1.2.2; 23 found; start..end, strand, type, name):
      1..235     +  promoter       CUP1 promoter: S. cerevisiae CUP1; inducible metallothionein promoter, regulated by Cu2+
    291..731     +  CDS            GAL4 DNA binding domain: DNA binding domain of the GAL4 transcriptional activator; Saccharomyces cerevisiae GAL4 (truncated)
    742..760     +  promoter       T7 promoter: promoter for bacteriophage T7 RNA polymerase
    867..914     +  terminator     T7 terminator: transcription terminator for bacteriophage T7 RNA polymerase
    941..1128    +  terminator     ADH1 terminator: S. cerevisiae ADH1; transcription terminator for the S. cerevisiae alcohol dehydrogenase 1 (ADH1) gene
   1176..1192    -  protein_bind   lac operator: The lac repressor binds to the lac operator to inhibit transcription in E. coli. This inhibition can be relieved by adding lactose or isopropyl-β-D-thiogalactopyranoside (IPTG). lac repressor encoded by lacI
   1200..1230    -  promoter       lac promoter: promoter for the E. coli lac operon
   1245..1266    -  protein_bind   CAP binding site: CAP binding activates transcription in the presence of cAMP. E. coli catabolite activator protein
   1279..1371    -  CDS            lacI (fragment): lac repressor; lacI; The lac repressor binds to the lac operator to inhibit transcription in E. coli. This inhibition can be relieved by adding lactose or isopropyl-β-D-thiogalactopyranoside (IPTG).
   1554..2142    -  rep_origin     ori: high-copy-number ColE1/pMB1/pBR322/pUC origin of replication
   2364..2380    +  polyA_signal   bGH poly(A) signal (fragment): bovine growth hormone polyadenylation signal
   2471..2518    -  polyA_signal   HSV TK poly(A) signal: herpes simplex virus thymidine kinase polyadenylation signal (Cole and Stacy, 1985)
   2577..2729    -  CDS            ble (fragment): BLE_KLEPN - Experimental evidence at protein level: Swiss-Prot protein existence level 1. Binding protein with a strong affinity to the bleomycin family of antibiotics. Binds to CL990; an antimitotic-antibiotic compound. From Klebsiella pneumoniae.
   2750..3544    -  CDS            NeoR/KanR: aminoglycoside phosphotransferase from Tn5; aph(3')-II (or nptII); confers resistance to neomycin, kanamycin, and G418 (Geneticin®)
   3545..3649    -  promoter       AmpR promoter: bla
   3676..5018    -  rep_origin     2μ ori: yeast 2μ plasmid origin of replication
   5086..5121    +  CDS            rop (fragment): Rop protein, which maintains plasmids at low copy number; rop
   5223..5272    +  misc_feature   bom (fragment): basis of mobility region from pBR322
   5411..5558    +  promoter       TRP1 promoter: S. cerevisiae TRP1
   5559..6233    +  CDS            TRP1: phosphoribosylanthranilate isomerase, required for tryptophan biosynthesis; S. cerevisiae TRP1; yeast auxotrophic marker
   6284..6335    +  misc_feature   bom (fragment): basis of mobility region from pBR322
   6363..6791    -  rep_origin     f1 ori (sequence partly withheld): f1 bacteriophage origin of replication; arrow indicates direction of (+) strand synthesis
   6795..6861    -  CDS            lacZα (fragment): LacZα fragment of β-galactosidase; lacZ fragment
