[The description below was written by a language model from this plasmid's Addgene catalogue record and pLannotate feature annotations shown in this document.]
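Description:
pGBK CUP1 Empty is an empty-backbone bait vector for yeast two-hybrid assays, derived from the commercial pGBKT7 plasmid (7,027 bp). It is an E. coli–yeast shuttle plasmid. A high-copy ColE1/pUC-type origin and a Tn5 aminoglycoside phosphotransferase gene (NeoR/KanR, driven by the bla promoter) allow propagation under kanamycin selection in bacteria. The 2μ origin and the TRP1 auxotrophic marker, with its own promoter, allow episomal maintenance in trp1 yeast strains on tryptophan-deficient medium. An f1 origin is also present, and the annotation picks up several short fragments (lacI, lacZα, rop, bom, ble, poly(A) signals) that appear to be non-functional leftovers from the backbone's construction.

The defining modification is replacement of the constitutive ADH1 promoter of pGBKT7 with a full-length CUP1 metallothionein promoter, in which BamHI and NdeI sites were altered, presumably so that these enzymes remain usable for cloning. This copper-responsive promoter drives the GAL4 DNA-binding domain. Downstream of it lie a T7 promoter, an N-terminal Myc tag listed in the catalogue record (not separately annotated in the feature table) and the cloning region. T7 and ADH1 terminators follow. A bait coding sequence inserted by restriction cloning is therefore expressed as a GAL4 DBD–Myc fusion whose level can be controlled by adding Cu2+ to the medium. In the parent vector design, the T7 promoter also permits in vitro transcription of the Myc-tagged insert without the GAL4 domain. The vector is intended for inducible two-hybrid experiments, where bait expression can be switched on or titrated rather than being constitutive.
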