Addgene plasmid #169710: pGBK CUP1 Empty
Purpose: (Empty Backbone) Yeast two-hybrid vector using a copper inducible CUP1 promoter
Depositing lab: Bruce Hamilton. Depositing organization: University of California, San Diego (UCSD). Publication: Inducible Yeast Two-Hybrid with Quantitative Measures. Hernandez J, Ross K, Hamilton B. bioRxiv 10.1101/2021.07.01.450807.
Backbone
  Vector backbone: Modified pGBKT7
  Backbone manufacturer: Clontech
  Backbone size (bp): 7027
  Modifications to backbone: Replaced the ADH1 promoter with a full length modified CUP1 promoter (modified the BamHI and NdeI site).
  Vector type: Bacterial Expression, Yeast Expression
  Promoter: CUP1
  Selectable markers: TRP1
  Tag / fusion protein: GAL4 DNA Binding Domain (N terminal on backbone); Myc (N terminal on backbone)
Growth in bacteria
  Bacterial resistance: Kanamycin, 50 μg/mL
  Growth temperature: 37°C
  Growth strain: DH5alpha
  Copy number: Unknown
Gene/Insert
  Cloning method: Restriction Enzyme
  Sequencing primers: 5′ T7; 3′ M13R
Terms and licenses: Academic/Nonprofit Terms; Industry Terms: Not Available to Industry
How to cite: pGBK CUP1 Empty was a gift from Bruce Hamilton (Addgene plasmid # 169710 ; http://n2t.net/addgene:169710 ; RRID:Addgene_169710)
